Addgene plasmid #234708: pET28a-SET
Purpose: expresses His-tagged human SET in E coli
Depositing lab: Lienhard Schmitz. Depositing organization: Justus Liebig-Universitaet Giessen. Publication: CDK1-mediated phosphorylation at H2B serine 6 is required for mitotic chromosome segregation. Seibert M, Kruger M, Watson NA, Sen O, Daum JR, Slotman JA, Braun T, Houtsmuller AB, Gorbsky GJ, Jacob R, Kracht M, Higgins JMG, Schmitz ML. J Cell Biol. 2019 Apr 1;218(4):1164-1181. doi: 10.1083/jcb.201806057. Epub 2019 Feb 14. PubMed 30765437.
Backbone
  Vector backbone: pET28a(+)
  Backbone size w/o insert (bp): 5369
  Total vector size (bp): 6130
  Vector type: Bacterial Expression
Growth in bacteria
  Bacterial resistance: Kanamycin, 50 μg/mL
  Growth temperature: 37°C
  Growth strain: DH5alpha
  Copy number: High Copy
Gene/Insert
  Gene/Insert name: SET
  Species: H. sapiens (human)
  Insert size (bp): 2455
  Entrez Gene: SET (a.k.a. 2PP2A, I2PP2A, IGAAD, IPP2A2, MRD58, PHAPII, TAF-I, TAF-IBETA)
  Promoter: lacI
  Tag / fusion protein: (His)6 (C terminal on backbone)
  Cloning method: Restriction Enzyme; 5′ cloning site NdeI (not destroyed); 3′ cloning site XhoI (not destroyed)
  Sequencing primers: 5′ T7; 3′ T7 terminator
Resource information
  A portion of this plasmid was derived from a plasmid made by: PCR
Terms and licenses: Academic/Nonprofit Terms; Industry Terms: Not Available to Industry
How to cite: pET28a-SET was a gift from Lienhard Schmitz (Addgene plasmid # 234708 ; http://n2t.net/addgene:234708 ; RRID:Addgene_234708)
