[The description below was written by a language model from this plasmid's Addgene catalogue record and pLannotate feature annotations shown in this document.]
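Description:
pET28a-SET is a bacterial expression plasmid built on the pET28a(+) backbone for producing His-tagged human SET, a multifunctional histone chaperone and protein phosphatase 2A inhibitor, in E. coli. It replicates from a ColE1/pBR322-type origin accompanied by the rop gene and bom region, is selected with kanamycin through the aminoglycoside phosphotransferase (KanR) gene, and also carries an f1 phage origin. The short "TcR", "AmpR promoter" and similar fragment hits in the annotation are backbone remnants, not functional markers.

The SET coding sequence, generated by PCR and cloned between the retained NdeI and XhoI sites, is annotated as a roughly 780 bp segment. This fits the difference between the listed backbone and total sizes, whereas the catalogue insert size of 2455 bp does not. Although the catalogue lists "lacI" as the promoter, the feature table shows that expression is driven by a T7 promoter with an adjacent lac operator and the T7 gene 10 ribosome binding site, and ends at the T7 terminator. The lacI promoter instead drives the plasmid-borne lac repressor, which keeps the cassette silent until IPTG is added in a host supplying T7 RNA polymerase.

The catalogue records a C-terminal hexahistidine tag from the backbone, and a His-tag fragment lies directly downstream of SET. The table also shows a thrombin cleavage site and a His-containing tag fragment upstream of the insert, as expected for NdeI cloning in pET28a, so the protein may carry histidine tags at both ends. The record does not confirm the reading frame or stop codon position. The plasmid serves to produce recombinant SET for affinity purification, and its associated publication concerns mitotic phosphorylation of histone H2B.
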