Features (pLannotate 1.2.2; 21 found; start..end, strand, type, name):
     26..73      -  terminator     T7 terminator: transcription terminator for bacteriophage T7 RNA polymerase
     81..130     -  CDS            SET1 (fragment): solubility-enhancement tag derived from T7 phage gene 10B
    140..157     -  CDS            9xHis (fragment): 9xHis affinity tag
    167..943     -  CDS            SET (fragment): SET_HUMAN - Experimental evidence at protein level: Swiss-Prot protein existence level 1. Multitasking protein, involved in apoptosis, transcription, nucleosome assembly and histone chaperoning. Isoform 2 anti-apoptotic activity is mediated by inhibition of the GZMA-activated DNase, NME1. In the course of cytotoxic T-lymphocyte (CTL)-induced apoptosis, GZMA cleaves SET, disrupting its binding to NME1 and releasing NME1 inhibition. Isoform 1 and isoform 2 are potent inhibitors of protein phosphatase 2A. Isoform 1 and isoform 2 inhibit EP300/CREBBP and PCAF- mediated acetylation of histones (HAT
   1004..1021    -  CDS            thrombin site: thrombin recognition and cleavage site
   1032..1048    -  CDS            capTEV™ (fragment): composite tag for in vivo biotinylation, TEV protease cleavage, and 6xHis tagging
   1067..1089    -  RBS            RBS: efficient ribosome binding site from bacteriophage T7 gene 10 (Olins and Rangwala, 1989)
   1104..1128    -  protein_bind   lac operator: The lac repressor binds to the lac operator to inhibit transcription in E. coli. This inhibition can be relieved by adding lactose or isopropyl-β-D-thiogalactopyranoside (IPTG). lac repressor encoded by lacI
   1129..1147    -  promoter       T7 promoter: promoter for bacteriophage T7 RNA polymerase
   1169..1448    +  CDS            TcR (fragment): tetracycline efflux protein; tet; confers resistance to tetracycline
   1456..1533    +  promoter       lacI promoter: lacI
   1534..2616    +  CDS            lacI: lac repressor; lacI; The lac repressor binds to the lac operator to inhibit transcription in E. coli. This inhibition can be relieved by adding lactose or isopropyl-β-D-thiogalactopyranoside (IPTG).
   2629..2650    +  protein_bind   CAP binding site: CAP binding activates transcription in the presence of cAMP. E. coli catabolite activator protein
   2665..2956    +  CDS            TcR (fragment): tetracycline efflux protein; tet; confers resistance to tetracycline
   3028..3408    -  CDS            YPB1_ECOLX: Protein predicted: Swiss-Prot protein existence level 4. From Escherichia coli.
   3425..3616    +  CDS            rop: Rop protein, which maintains plasmids at low copy number; rop
   3718..3857    +  misc_feature   bom: basis of mobility region from pBR322
   4043..4631    -  rep_origin     ori: high-copy-number ColE1/pMB1/pBR322/pUC origin of replication
   4753..5568    +  CDS            KanR: aminoglycoside phosphotransferase; aph(3')-Ia; confers resistance to kanamycin in bacteria or G418 (Geneticin®) in eukaryotes
   5577..5634    -  promoter       AmpR promoter (fragment): bla
   5687..6115    -  rep_origin     f1 ori (sequence partly withheld): f1 bacteriophage origin of replication; arrow indicates direction of (+) strand synthesis
>Addgene plasmid #234708 | pET28a-SET | addgene full sequence | sequence record 469844 | Addgene NGS Result
ATCCGGATATAGTTCCTCCTTTCAGCAAAAAACCCCTCAAGACCCGTTTAGAGGCCCCAAGGGGTTATGC
TAGTTATTGCTCAGCGGTGGCAGCAGCCAACTCAGCTTCCTTTCGGGCTTTGTTAGCAGCCGGATCTCAG
TGGTGGTGGTGGTGGTGCTCGAGTTAGTCATCTTCTCCTTCATCCTCCTCTCCTTCCTCCCCTTCATCAT
CATCTTCATCTTCTTCACCTTCATCCTCATCCCCTTCTTCGTCAATATCTTCTAATCCTTCCTCCTCTTC
ATCATCATCATCATCTTCTTCTCCTTCTCCTTCTTCATCATCCATATCGGGAACCAAGTAGTACTGTAAT
GGGTTTGGCCAAATATCATCTTTGATGACCTCTCCTAACTCATCAGCACCTGCATCAGAATGGTCAGTAA
ACCAGGTAAAGAAGCTCTCTGGTTCCTCATGCTGCCTCTTCCTGCTGGCTTTATTCTGCGTTTGACTCGA
ACGTTTCGTCAAATCCTTTCCAGATTTCCATTTGATTTCGGTGGACTTCGAAGATGGATCACCACTCTCA
TTCAGATGAAATTCTTTGGAGAGAACTTTATTTTCAAAGTAAGGATTTTCATCAAAATAAAAATCTATTC
TGTAACCTGATTTAATATCTTCAAATTCTGTCACTTCAACTCTGGTCAAATAATGCAGTGCCTCTTCATC
TTCCTCCCCAAGCAGTGCAGACACTTGTGGATGGTTGACAAATGTTGTTACCCAAAAATTTGGGATTTTG
GCGATCAATTCTGACCTCTTCTGAAAAAATGGTTGGCGGAGTTTGTTATATTTCTGTTCTACTTTCAAAA
TCTCCTCACTGGCTTGTTCATTAAGTCTGTCTATTTCATTTTGTACTTCATCAATGTGTTCAATCGCTTC
TTGCTGTTCTTTTTCTGAGGTCTCGTCGGCCCCGTCGTGGTTGGAGTTGAGCTCCTTTTTACTGACTTTG
GCCGCCGGCGCCGACATCATATGGCTGCCGCGCGGCACCAGGCCGCTGCTGTGATGATGATGATGATGGC
TGCTGCCCATGGTATATCTCCTTCTTAAAGTTAAACAAAATTATTTCTAGAGGGGAATTGTTATCCGCTC
ACAATTCCCCTATAGTGAGTCGTATTAATTTCGCGGGATCGAGATCTCGATCCTCTACGCCGGACGCATC
GTGGCCGGCATCACCGGCGCCACAGGTGCGGTTGCTGGCGCCTATATCGCCGACATCACCGATGGGGAAG
ATCGGGCTCGCCACTTCGGGCTCATGAGCGCTTGTTTCGGCGTGGGTATGGTGGCAGGCCCCGTGGCCGG
GGGACTGTTGGGCGCCATCTCCTTGCATGCACCATTCCTTGCGGCGGCGGTGCTCAACGGCCTCAACCTA
CTACTGGGCTGCTTCCTAATGCAGGAGTCGCATAAGGGAGAGCGTCGAGATCCCGGACACCATCGAATGG
CGCAAAACCTTTCGCGGTATGGCATGATAGCGCCCGGAAGAGAGTCAATTCAGGGTGGTGAATGTGAAAC
CAGTAACGTTATACGATGTCGCAGAGTATGCCGGTGTCTCTTATCAGACCGTTTCCCGCGTGGTGAACCA
GGCCAGCCACGTTTCTGCGAAAACGCGGGAAAAAGTGGAAGCGGCGATGGCGGAGCTGAATTACATTCCC
AACCGCGTGGCACAACAACTGGCGGGCAAACAGTCGTTGCTGATTGGCGTTGCCACCTCCAGTCTGGCCC
TGCACGCGCCGTCGCAAATTGTCGCGGCGATTAAATCTCGCGCCGATCAACTGGGTGCCAGCGTGGTGGT
GTCGATGGTAGAACGAAGCGGCGTCGAAGCCTGTAAAGCGGCGGTGCACAATCTTCTCGCGCAACGCGTC
AGTGGGCTGATCATTAACTATCCGCTGGATGACCAGGATGCCATTGCTGTGGAAGCTGCCTGCACTAATG
TTCCGGCGTTATTTCTTGATGTCTCTGACCAGACACCCATCAACAGTATTATTTTCTCCCATGAAGACGG
TACGCGACTGGGCGTGGAGCATCTGGTCGCATTGGGTCACCAGCAAATCGCGCTGTTAGCGGGCCCATTA
AGTTCTGTCTCGGCGCGTCTGCGTCTGGCTGGCTGGCATAAATATCTCACTCGCAATCAAATTCAGCCGA
TAGCGGAACGGGAAGGCGACTGGAGTGCCATGTCCGGTTTTCAACAAACCATGCAAATGCTGAATGAGGG
CATCGTTCCCACTGCGATGCTGGTTGCCAACGATCAGATGGCGCTGGGCGCAATGCGCGCCATTACCGAG
TCCGGGCTGCGCGTTGGTGCGGATATCTCGGTAGTGGGATACGACGATACCGAAGACAGCTCATGTTATA
TCCCGCCGTTAACCACCATCAAACAGGATTTTCGCCTGCTGGGGCAAACCAGCGTGGACCGCTTGCTGCA
ACTCTCTCAGGGCCAGGCGGTGAAGGGCAATCAGCTGTTGCCCGTCTCACTGGTGAAAAGAAAAACCACC
CTGGCGCCCAATACGCAAACCGCCTCTCCCCGCGCGTTGGCCGATTCATTAATGCAGCTGGCACGACAGG
TTTCCCGACTGGAAAGCGGGCAGTGAGCGCAACGCAATTAATGTAAGTTAGCTCACTCATTAGGCACCGG
GATCTCGACCGATGCCCTTGAGAGCCTTCAACCCAGTCAGCTCCTTCCGGTGGGCGCGGGGCATGACTAT
CGTCGCCGCACTTATGACTGTCTTCTTTATCATGCAACTCGTAGGACAGGTGCCGGCAGCGCTCTGGGTC
ATTTTCGGCGAGGACCGCTTTCGCTGGAGCGCGACGATGATCGGCCTGTCGCTTGCGGTATTCGGAATCT
TGCACGCCCTCGCTCAAGCCTTCGTCACTGGTCCCGCCACCAAACGTTTCGGCGAGAAGCAGGCCATTAT
CGCCGGCATGGCGGCCCCACGGGTGCGCATGATCGTGCTCCTGTCGTTGAGGACCCGGCTAGGCTGGCGG
GGTTGCCTTACTGGTTAGCAGAATGAATCACCGATACGCGAGCGAACGTGAAGCGACTGCTGCTGCAAAA
CGTCTGCGACCTGAGCAACAACATGAATGGTCTTCGGTTTCCGTGTTTCGTAAAGTCTGGAAACGCGGAA
GTCAGCGCCCTGCACCATTATGTTCCGGATCTGCATCGCAGGATGCTGCTGGCTACCCTGTGGAACACCT
ACATCTGTATTAACGAAGCGCTGGCATTGACCCTGAGTGATTTTTCTCTGGTCCCGCCGCATCCATACCG
CCAGTTGTTTACCCTCACAACGTTCCAGTAACCGGGCATGTTCATCATCAGTAACCCGTATCGTGAGCAT
CCTCTCTCGTTTCATCGGTATCATTACCCCCATGAACAGAAATCCCCCTTACACGGAGGCATCAGTGACC
AAACAGGAAAAAACCGCCCTTAACATGGCCCGCTTTATCAGAAGCCAGACATTAACGCTTCTGGAGAAAC
TCAACGAGCTGGACGCGGATGAACAGGCAGACATCTGTGAATCGCTTCACGACCACGCTGATGAGCTTTA
CCGCAGCTGCCTCGCGCGTTTCGGTGATGACGGTGAAAACCTCTGACACATGCAGCTCCCGGAGACGGTC
ACAGCTTGTCTGTAAGCGGATGCCGGGAGCAGACAAGCCCGTCAGGGCGCGTCAGCGGGTGTTGGCGGGT
GTCGGGGCGCAGCCATGACCCAGTCACGTAGCGATAGCGGAGTGTATACTGGCTTAACTATGCGGCATCA
GAGCAGATTGTACTGAGAGTGCACCATTGCGGTGTGAAATACCGCACAGATGCGTAAGGAGAAAATACCG
CATCAGGCGCTCTTCCGCTTCCTCGCTCACTGACTCGCTGCGCTCGGTCGTTCGGCTGCGGCGAGCGGTA
TCAGCTCACTCAAAGGCGGTAATACGGTTATCCACAGAATCAGGGGATAACGCAGGAAAGAACATGTGAG
CAAAAGGCCAGCAAAAGGCCAGGAACCGTAAAAAGGCCGCGTTGCTGGCGTTTTTCCATAGGCTCCGCCC
CCCTGACGAGCATCACAAAAATCGACGCTCAAGTCAGAGGTGGCGAAACCCGACAGGACTATAAAGATAC
CAGGCGTTTCCCCCTGGAAGCTCCCTCGTGCGCTCTCCTGTTCCGACCCTGCCGCTTACCGGATACCTGT
CCGCCTTTCTCCCTTCGGGAAGCGTGGCGCTTTCTCATAGCTCACGCTGTAGGTATCTCAGTTCGGTGTA
GGTCGTTCGCTCCAAGCTGGGCTGTGTGCACGAACCCCCCGTTCAGCCCGACCGCTGCGCCTTATCCGGT
AACTATCGTCTTGAGTCCAACCCGGTAAGACACGACTTATCGCCACTGGCAGCAGCCACTGGTAACAGGA
TTAGCAGAGCGAGGTATGTAGGCGGTGCTACAGAGTTCTTGAAGTGGTGGCCTAACTACGGCTACACTAG
AAGGACAGTATTTGGTATCTGCGCTCTGCTGAAGCCAGTTACCTTCGGAAAAAGAGTTGGTAGCTCTTGA
TCCGGCAAACAAACCACCGCTGGTAGCGGTGGTTTTTTTGTTTGCAAGCAGCAGATTACGCGCAGAAAAA
AAGGATCTCAAGAAGATCCTTTGATCTTTTCTACGGGGTCTGACGCTCAGTGGAACGAAAACTCACGTTA
AGGGATTTTGGTCATGAACAATAAAACTGTCTGCTTACATAAACAGTAATACAAGGGGTGTTATGAGCCA
TATTCAACGGGAAACGTCTTGCTCTAGGCCGCGATTAAATTCCAACATGGATGCTGATTTATATGGGTAT
AAATGGGCTCGCGATAATGTCGGGCAATCAGGTGCGACAATCTATCGATTGTATGGGAAGCCCGATGCGC
CAGAGTTGTTTCTGAAACATGGCAAAGGTAGCGTTGCCAATGATGTTACAGATGAGATGGTCAGACTAAA
CTGGCTGACGGAATTTATGCCTCTTCCGACCATCAAGCATTTTATCCGTACTCCTGATGATGCATGGTTA
CTCACCACTGCGATCCCCGGGAAAACAGCATTCCAGGTATTAGAAGAATATCCTGATTCAGGTGAAAATA
TTGTTGATGCGCTGGCAGTGTTCCTGCGCCGGTTGCATTCGATTCCTGTTTGTAATTGTCCTTTTAACAG
CGATCGCGTATTTCGTCTCGCTCAGGCGCAATCACGAATGAATAACGGTTTGGTTGATGCGAGTGATTTT
GATGACGAGCGTAATGGCTGGCCTGTTGAACAAGTCTGGAAAGAAATGCATAAACTTTTGCCATTCTCAC
CGGATTCAGTCGTCACTCATGGTGATTTCTCACTTGATAACCTTATTTTTGACGAGGGGAAATTAATAGG
TTGTATTGATGTTGGACGAGTCGGAATCGCAGACCGATACCAGGATCTTGCCATCCTATGGAACTGCCTC
GGTGAGTTTTCTCCTTCATTACAGAAACGGCTTTTTCAAAAATATGGTATTGATAATCCTGATATGAATA
AATTGCAGTTTCATTTGATGCTCGATGAGTTTTTCTAAGAATTAATTCATGAGCGGATACATATTTGAAT
GTATTTAGAAAAATAAACAAATAGGGGTTCCGCGCACATTTCCCCGAAAAGTGCCACCTAAATTGTAAGC
GTTAATATTTTGTTAAAATTCGCGTTAAATTTTTGTTAAATCAGCTCATTTTTTAACCAATAGGCCGAAA
TCGGCAAAATCCCTTATAAATCAAAAGAATAGACCGAGATAGGGT
[37 nt withheld, positions 5786-5822]
AAAGAACGTGGACTCCAACGTCAAAGG
[49 nt withheld, positions 5850-5898]
T
[91 nt withheld, positions 5900-5990]
G
[124 nt withheld, positions 5992-6115]
CCCATTCGCCA
